>Addgene plasmid #113504 | pGEX-6P-1 p37 deltaUBX | depositor full sequence | sequence record 214237 | pGEX-6P-1 p37 deltaUBX sequence 5986 bps
ACGTTATCGACTGCACGGTGCACCAATGCTTCTGGCGTCAGGCAGCCATCGGAAGCTGTGGTATGGCTGT
GCAGGTCGTAAATCACTGCATAATTCGTGTCGCTCAAGGCGCACTCCCGTTCTGGATAATGTTTTTTGCG
CCGACATCATAACGGTTCTGGCAAATATTCTGAAATGAGCTGTTGACAATTAATCATCGGCTCGTATAAT
GTGTGGAATTGTGAGCGGATAACAATTTCACACAGGAAACAGTATTCATGTCCCCTATACTAGGTTATTG
GAAAATTAAGGGCCTTGTGCAACCCACTCGACTTCTTTTGGAATATCTTGAAGAAAAATATGAAGAGCAT
TTGTATGAGCGCGATGAAGGTGATAAATGGCGAAACAAAAAGTTTGAATTGGGTTTGGAGTTTCCCAATC
TTCCTTATTATATTGATGGTGATGTTAAATTAACACAGTCTATGGCCATCATACGTTATATAGCTGACAA
GCACAACATGTTGGGTGGTTGTCCAAAAGAGCGTGCAGAGATTTCAATGCTTGAAGGAGCGGTTTTGGAT
ATTAGATACGGTGTTTCGAGAATTGCATATAGTAAAGACTTTGAAACTCTCAAAGTTGATTTTCTTAGCA
AGCTACCTGAAATGCTGAAAATGTTCGAAGATCGTTTATGTCATAAAACATATTTAAATGGTGATCATGT
AACCCATCCTGACTTCATGTTGTATGACGCTCTTGATGTTGTTTTATACATGGACCCAATGTGCCTGGAT
GCGTTCCCAAAATTAGTTTGTTTTAAAAAACGTATTGAAGCTATCCCACAAATTGATAAGTACTTGAAAT
CCAGCAAGTATATAGCATGGCCTTTGCAGGGCTGGCAAGCCACGTTTGGTGGTGGCGACCATCCTCCAAA
ATCGGATCTGGAAGTTCTGTTCCAGGGGCCCCTGGGATCCATGGCGGAGGGTGGCCGTGCGGAGCCGGAG
GAGCAGGAGCGTGGGTCCTCCAGGCCACGGCCCCCAAGTGCGCGGGACTTACAGTTGGCCTTGGCAGAAT
TATATGAAGATGAAATGAAATGCAAGTCTTCCAAGCCTGACAGATCCACACCTGCAACCTGTAGGAGCCC
ACGAACACCGCCACATCGGCTTTATTCAGGTGATCACAAATATGATGGATTACATATAGTTCAACCTCCA
ACTGGGAAAATTGTGAATGAACTTTTCAAAGAGGCAAGGGAACATGGAGCTGTCCCTCTAAACGAAGCCA
CAAGATCTTCAAGGGAAGACAAAACTAAGTCATTTACAGGTGGAGGATACAGATTGGGGAATTCCTTCTA
CAAGCGATCAGAGTATATCTATGGGGAAAATCAGCTCCAAGATGTTCAGGTTTTACTGAAGCTGTGGCGC
AATGGTTTCAGTTTAGACGATGGAGAATTGAGGCCTTACAGTGACCCAACAAATGCTCAGTTTTTGGAAT
CTGTTAAGAGAGGAGAGACTCCCCTGGAGCTTCAGCGACTGGTCCATGGCGCCCAAGTGAACCTGGATAT
GGAGGATCATCAAGACCAAGAGTACATAAAACCCAGGTTGCGATTCAAGGCTTTTAGTGGAGAAGGGCAA
AAACTTGGAAGCCTTACACCTGAAATCGTCAGTACTCCTTCCTCCCCAGAAGAAGAGGATAAATCAATAC
TGAATGCAGCTGTTCTTATTTAGGATTCAATGCCCACCACAAAAATTCAGATCAGGTTGGCAGATGGAAG
TCGTCTCGTACAGAGATTCAATAGCACACACCGGATTCTGGATGTACGAGACTTTATAGTACGGTCACGT
CCTGAATTTGCGACTACTGACTTTATTCTTGTGACTTCATTTCCAAGTAAAGAACTAACAGATGAAACCG
TGACACTACAAGAAGCGGACATTCTTAACACTGTGATACTCCAACAGCTAAAATAGGGATCCCCGGAATT
CCCGGGTCGACTCGAGCGGCCGCATCGTGACTGACTGACGATCTGCCTCGCGCGTTTCGGTGATGACGGT
GAAAACCTCTGACACATGCAGCTCCCGGAGACGGTCACAGCTTGTCTGTAAGCGGATGCCGGGAGCAGAC
AAGCCCGTCAGGGCGCGTCAGCGGGTGTTGGCGGGTGTCGGGGCGCAGCCATGACCCAGTCACGTAGCGA
TAGCGGAGTGTATAATTCTTGAAGACGAAAGGGCCTCGTGATACGCCTATTTTTATAGGTTAATGTCATG
ATAATAATGGTTTCTTAGACGTCAGGTGGCACTTTTCGGGGAAATGTGCGCGGAACCCCTATTTGTTTAT
TTTTCTAAATACATTCAAATATGTATCCGCTCATGAGACAATAACCCTGATAAATGCTTCAATAATATTG
AAAAAGGAAGAGTATGAGTATTCAACATTTCCGTGTCGCCCTTATTCCCTTTTTTGCGGCATTTTGCCTT
CCTGTTTTTGCTCACCCAGAAACGCTGGTGAAAGTAAAAGATGCTGAAGATCAGTTGGGTGCACGAGTGG
GTTACATCGAACTGGATCTCAACAGCGGTAAGATCCTTGAGAGTTTTCGCCCCGAAGAACGTTTTCCAAT
GATGAGCACTTTTAAAGTTCTGCTATGTGGCGCGGTATTATCCCGTGTTGACGCCGGGCAAGAGCAACTC
GGTCGCCGCATACACTATTCTCAGAATGACTTGGTTGAGTACTCACCAGTCACAGAAAAGCATCTTACGG
ATGGCATGACAGTAAGAGAATTATGCAGTGCTGCCATAACCATGAGTGATAACACTGCGGCCAACTTACT
TCTGACAACGATCGGAGGACCGAAGGAGCTAACCGCTTTTTTGCACAACATGGGGGATCATGTAACTCGC
CTTGATCGTTGGGAACCGGAGCTGAATGAAGCCATACCAAACGACGAGCGTGACACCACGATGCCTGCAG
CAATGGCAACAACGTTGCGCAAACTATTAACTGGCGAACTACTTACTCTAGCTTCCCGGCAACAATTAAT
AGACTGGATGGAGGCGGATAAAGTTGCAGGACCACTTCTGCGCTCGGCCCTTCCGGCTGGCTGGTTTATT
GCTGATAAATCTGGAGCCGGTGAGCGTGGGTCTCGCGGTATCATTGCAGCACTGGGGCCAGATGGTAAGC
CCTCCCGTATCGTAGTTATCTACACGACGGGGAGTCAGGCAACTATGGATGAACGAAATAGACAGATCGC
TGAGATAGGTGCCTCACTGATTAAGCATTGGTAACTGTCAGACCAAGTTTACTCATATATACTTTAGATT
GATTTAAAACTTCATTTTTAATTTAAAAGGATCTAGGTGAAGATCCTTTTTGATAATCTCATGACCAAAA
TCCCTTAACGTGAGTTTTCGTTCCACTGAGCGTCAGACCCCGTAGAAAAGATCAAAGGATCTTCTTGAGA
TCCTTTTTTTCTGCGCGTAATCTGCTGCTTGCAAACAAAAAAACCACCGCTACCAGCGGTGGTTTGTTTG
CCGGATCAAGAGCTACCAACTCTTTTTCCGAAGGTAACTGGCTTCAGCAGAGCGCAGATACCAAATACTG
TCCTTCTAGTGTAGCCGTAGTTAGGCCACCACTTCAAGAACTCTGTAGCACCGCCTACATACCTCGCTCT
GCTAATCCTGTTACCAGTGGCTGCTGCCAGTGGCGATAAGTCGTGTCTTACCGGGTTGGACTCAAGACGA
TAGTTACCGGATAAGGCGCAGCGGTCGGGCTGAACGGGGGGTTCGTGCACACAGCCCAGCTTGGAGCGAA
CGACCTACACCGAACTGAGATACCTACAGCGTGAGCTATGAGAAAGCGCCACGCTTCCCGAAGGGAGAAA
GGCGGACAGGTATCCGGTAAGCGGCAGGGTCGGAACAGGAGAGCGCACGAGGGAGCTTCCAGGGGGAAAC
GCCTGGTATCTTTATAGTCCTGTCGGGTTTCGCCACCTCTGACTTGAGCGTCGATTTTTGTGATGCTCGT
CAGGGGGGCGGAGCCTATGGAAAAACGCCAGCAACGCGGCCTTTTTACGGTTCCTGGCCTTTTGCTGGCC
TTTTGCTCACATGTTCTTTCCTGCGTTATCCCCTGATTCTGTGGATAACCGTATTACCGCCTTTGAGTGA
GCTGATACCGCTCGCCGCAGCCGAACGACCGAGCGCAGCGAGTCAGTGAGCGAGGAAGCGGAAGAGCGCC
TGATGCGGTATTTTCTCCTTACGCATCTGTGCGGTATTTCACACCGCATAAATTCCGACACCATCGAATG
GTGCAAAACCTTTCGCGGTATGGCATGATAGCGCCCGGAAGAGAGTCAATTCAGGGTGGTGAATGTGAAA
CCAGTAACGTTATACGATGTCGCAGAGTATGCCGGTGTCTCTTATCAGACCGTTTCCCGCGTGGTGAACC
AGGCCAGCCACGTTTCTGCGAAAACGCGGGAAAAAGTGGAAGCGGCGATGGCGGAGCTGAATTACATTCC
CAACCGCGTGGCACAACAACTGGCGGGCAAACAGTCGTTGCTGATTGGCGTTGCCACCTCCAGTCTGGCC
CTGCACGCGCCGTCGCAAATTGTCGCGGCGATTAAATCTCGCGCCGATCAACTGGGTGCCAGCGTGGTGG
TGTCGATGGTAGAACGAAGCGGCGTCGAAGCCTGTAAAGCGGCGGTGCACAATCTTCTCGCGCAACGCGT
CAGTGGGCTGATCATTAACTATCCGCTGGATGACCAGGATGCCATTGCTGTGGAAGCTGCCTGCACTAAT
GTTCCGGCGTTATTTCTTGATGTCTCTGACCAGACACCCATCAACAGTATTATTTTCTCCCATGAAGACG
GTACGCGACTGGGCGTGGAGCATCTGGTCGCATTGGGTCACCAGCAAATCGCGCTGTTAGCGGGCCCATT
AAGTTCTGTCTCGGCGCGTCTGCGTCTGGCTGGCTGGCATAAATATCTCACTCGCAATCAAATTCAGCCG
ATAGCGGAACGGGAAGGCGACTGGAGTGCCATGTCCGGTTTTCAACAAACCATGCAAATGCTGAATGAGG
GCATCGTTCCCACTGCGATGCTGGTTGCCAACGATCAGATGGCGCTGGGCGCAATGCGCGCCATTACCGA
GTCCGGGCTGCGCGTTGGTGCGGATATCTCGGTAGTGGGATACGACGATACCGAAGACAGCTCATGTTAT
ATCCCGCCGTCAACCACCATCAAACAGGATTTTCGCCTGCTGGGGCAAACCAGCGTGGACCGCTTGCTGC
AACTCTCTCAGGGCCAGGCGGTGAAGGGCAATCAGCTGTTGCCCGTCTCACTGGTGAAAAGAAAAACCAC
CCTGGCGCCCAATACGCAAACCGCCTCTCCCCGCGCGTTGGCCGATTCATTAATGCAGCTGGCACGACAG
GTTTCCCGACTGGAAAGCGGGCAGTGAGCGCAACGCAATTAATGTGAGTTAGCTCACTCATTAGGCACCC
CAGGCTTTACACTTTATGCTTCCGGCTCGTATGTTGTGTGGAATTGTGAGCGGATAACAATTTCACACAG
GAAACAGCTATGACCATGATTACGGATTCACTGGCCGTCGTTTTACAACGTCGTGACTGGGAAAACCCTG
GCGTTACCCAACTTAATCGCCTTGCAGCACATCCCCCTTTCGCCAGCTGGCGTAATAGCGAAGAGGCCCG
CACCGATCGCCCTTCCCAACAGTTGCGCAGCCTGAATGGCGAATGGCGCTTTGCCTGGTTTCCGGCACCA
GAAGCGGTGCCGGAAAGCTGGCTGGAGTGCGATCTTCCTGAGGCCGATACTGTCGTCGTCCCCTCAAACT
GGCAGATGCACGGTTACGATGCGCCCATCTACACCAACGTAACCTATCCCATTACGGTCAATCCGCCGTT
TGTTCCCACGGAGAATCCGACGGGTTGTTACTCGCTCACATTTAATGTTGATGAAAGCTGGCTACAGGAA
GGCCAGACGCGAATTATTTTTGATGGCGTTGGAATT
Features (pLannotate 1.2.2; 17 found; start..end, strand, type, name):
      6..107     -  CDS            yciV (fragment): RNAAM_ECOLI - Also known as trpH From Escherichia coli (strain K12).
    183..211     +  promoter       tac promoter: strong E. coli promoter; hybrid between the trp and lac UV5 promoters
    219..235     +  protein_bind   lac operator: The lac repressor binds to the lac operator to inhibit transcription in E. coli. This inhibition can be relieved by adding lactose or isopropyl-β-D-thiogalactopyranoside (IPTG). lac repressor encoded by lacI
    258..911     +  CDS            GST26_SCHJA: Experimental evidence at protein level: Swiss-Prot protein existence level 1. GST isoenzymes appear to play a central role in the parasite detoxification system. Other functions are also suspected including a role in increasing the solubility of haematin in the parasite gut. From Schistosoma japonicum (Blood fluke).
    951..1943    +  CDS            Ubxn2b: UBX2B_MOUSE - Experimental evidence at protein level: Swiss-Prot protein existence level 1. Adapter protein required for Golgi and endoplasmic reticulum biogenesis. Involved in Golgi and endoplasmic reticulum maintenance during interphase and in their reassembly at the end of mitosis. The complex formed with VCP has membrane fusion activity; membrane fusion activity requires USO1-GOLGA2 tethering and BET1L. VCPIP1 is also required, but not its deubiquitinating activity. Together with NSFL1C/p47, regulates the centrosomal levels of kinase AURKA/Aurora A during mitotic progression by promoting A
   2003..2042    +  CDS            rop (fragment): Rop protein, which maintains plasmids at low copy number; rop
   2144..2184    +  misc_feature   bom (fragment): basis of mobility region from pBR322
   2289..2393    +  promoter       AmpR promoter: bla
   2394..3254    +  CDS            AmpR: β-lactamase; bla; confers resistance to ampicillin, carbenicillin, and related antibiotics
   3425..4013    +  rep_origin     ori: high-copy-number ColE1/pMB1/pBR322/pUC origin of replication
   4199..4250    -  misc_feature   bom (fragment): basis of mobility region from pBR322
   4257..4334    +  promoter       lacIq promoter: lacI (mutant); In the lacIq allele, a single base change in the promoter boosts expression of the lacI gene about 10-fold.
   4335..5417    +  CDS            lacI: lac repressor; lacI; The lac repressor binds to the lac operator to inhibit transcription in E. coli. This inhibition can be relieved by adding lactose or isopropyl-β-D-thiogalactopyranoside (IPTG).
   5430..5451    +  protein_bind   CAP binding site: CAP binding activates transcription in the presence of cAMP. E. coli catabolite activator protein
   5466..5496    +  promoter       lac promoter: promoter for the E. coli lac operon
   5504..5520    +  protein_bind   lac operator: The lac repressor binds to the lac operator to inhibit transcription in E. coli. This inhibition can be relieved by adding lactose or isopropyl-β-D-thiogalactopyranoside (IPTG). lac repressor encoded by lacI
   5540..5713    +  CDS            lacZα: LacZα fragment of β-galactosidase; lacZ fragment
