>Addgene plasmid #113504 | pGEX-6P-1 p37 deltaUBX | addgene full sequence | sequence record 218629 | Addgene NGS Result
CACTGCATAATTCGTGTCGCTCAAGGCGCACTCCCGTTCTGGATAATGTTTTTTGCGCCGACATCATAAC
GGTTCTGGCAAATATTCTGAAATGAGCTGTTGACAATTAATCATCGGCTCGTATAATGTGTGGAATTGTG
AGCGGATAACAATTTCACACAGGAAACAGTATTCATGTCCCCTATACTAGGTTATTGGAAAATTAAGGGC
CTTGTGCAACCCACTCGACTTCTTTTGGAATATCTTGAAGAAAAATATGAAGAGCATTTGTATGAGCGCG
ATGAAGGTGATAAATGGCGAAACAAAAAGTTTGAATTGGGTTTGGAGTTTCCCAATCTTCCTTATTATAT
TGATGGTGATGTTAAATTAACACAGTCTATGGCCATCATACGTTATATAGCTGACAAGCACAACATGTTG
GGTGGTTGTCCAAAAGAGCGTGCAGAGATTTCAATGCTTGAAGGAGCGGTTTTGGATATTAGATACGGTG
TTTCGAGAATTGCATATAGTAAAGACTTTGAAACTCTCAAAGTTGATTTTCTTAGCAAGCTACCTGAAAT
GCTGAAAATGTTCGAAGATCGTTTATGTCATAAAACATATTTAAATGGTGATCATGTAACCCATCCTGAC
TTCATGTTGTATGACGCTCTTGATGTTGTTTTATACATGGACCCAATGTGCCTGGATGCGTTCCCAAAAT
TAGTTTGTTTTAAAAAACGTATTGAAGCTATCCCACAAATTGATAAGTACTTGAAATCCAGCAAGTATAT
AGCATGGCCTTTGCAGGGCTGGCAAGCCACGTTTGGTGGTGGCGACCATCCTCCAAAATCGGATCTGGAA
GTTCTGTTCCAGGGGCCCCTGGGATCCATGGCGGAGGGTGGCCGTGCGGAGCCGGAGGAGCAGGAGCGTG
GGTCCTCCAGGCCACGGCCCCCAAGTGCGCGGGACTTACAGTTGGCCTTGGCAGAATTATATGAAGATGA
AATGAAATGCAAGTCTTCCAAGCCTGACAGATCCACACCTGCAACCTGTAGGAGCCCACGAACACCGCCA
CATCGGCTTTATTCAGGTGATCACAAATATGATGGATTACATATAGTTCAACCTCCAACTGGGAAAATTG
TGAATGAACTTTTCAAAGAGGCAAGGGAACATGGAGCTGTCCCTCTAAACGAAGCCACAAGATCTTCAAG
GGAAGACAAAACTAAGTCATTTACAGGTGGAGGATACAGATTGGGGAATTCCTTCTACAAGCGATCAGAG
TATATCTATGGGGAAAATCAGCTCCAAGATGTTCAGGTTTTACTGAAGCTGTGGCGCAATGGTTTCAGTT
TAGACGATGGAGAATTGAGGCCTTACAGTGACCCAACAAATGCTCAGTTTTTGGAATCTGTTAAGAGAGG
AGAGACTCCCCTGGAGCTTCAGCGACTGGTCCATGGCGCCCAAGTGAACCTGGATATGGAGGATCATCAA
GACCAAGAGTACATAAAACCCAGGTTGCGATTCAAGGCTTTTAGTGGAGAAGGGCAAAAACTTGGAAGCC
TTACACCTGAAATCGTCAGTACTCCTTCCTCCCCAGAAGAAGAGGATAAATCAATACTGAATGCAGCTGT
TCTTATTTAGGATTCAATGCCCACCACAAAAATTCAGATCAGGTTGGCAGATGGAAGTCGTCTCGTACAG
AGATTCAATAGCACACACCGGATTCTGGATGTACGAGACTTTATAGTACGGTCACGTCCTGAATTTGCGA
CTACTGACTTTATTCTTGTGACTTCATTTCCAAGTAAAGAACTAACAGATGAAACCGTGACACTACAAGA
AGCGGACATTCTTAACACTGTGATACTCCAACAGCTAAAATAGGGATCCCCGGAATTCCCGGGTCGACTC
GAGCGGCCGCATCGTGACTGACTGACGATCTGCCTCGCGCGTTTCGGTGATGACGGTGAAAACCTCTGAC
ACATGCAGCTCCCGGAGACGGTCACAGCTTGTCTGTAAGCGGATGCCGGGAGCAGACAAGCCCGTCAGGG
CGCGTCAGCGGGTGTTGGCGGGTGTCGGGGCGCAGCCATGACCCAGTCACGTAGCGATAGCGGAGTGTAT
AATTCTTGAAGACGAAAGGGCCTCGTGATACGCCTATTTTTATAGGTTAATGTCATGATAATAATGGTTT
CTTAGACGTCAGGTGGCACTTTTCGGGGAAATGTGCGCGGAACCCCTATTTGTTTATTTTTCTAAATACA
TTCAAATATGTATCCGCTCATGAGACAATAACCCTGATAAATGCTTCAATAATATTGAAAAAGGAAGAGT
ATGAGTATTCAACATTTCCGTGTCGCCCTTATTCCCTTTTTTGCGGCATTTTGCCTTCCTGTTTTTGCTC
ACCCAGAAACGCTGGTGAAAGTAAAAGATGCTGAAGATCAGTTGGGTGCACGAGTGGGTTACATCGAACT
GGATCTCAACAGCGGTAAGATCCTTGAGAGTTTTCGCCCCGAAGAACGTTTTCCAATGATGAGCACTTTT
AAAGTTCTGCTATGTGGCGCGGTATTATCCCGTGTTGACGCCGGGCAAGAGCAACTCGGTCGCCGCATAC
ACTATTCTCAGAATGACTTGGTTGAGTACTCACCAGTCACAGAAAAGCATCTTACGGATGGCATGACAGT
AAGAGAATTATGCAGTGCTGCCATAACCATGAGTGATAACACTGCGGCCAACTTACTTCTGACAACGATC
GGAGGACCGAAGGAGCTAACCGCTTTTTTGCACAACATGGGGGATCATGTAACTCGCCTTGATCGTTGGG
AACCGGAGCTGAATGAAGCCATACCAAACGACGAGCGTGACACCACGATGCCTGCAGCAATGGCAACAAC
GTTGCGCAAACTATTAACTGGCGAACTACTTACTCTAGCTTCCCGGCAACAATTAATAGACTGGATGGAG
GCGGATAAAGTTGCAGGACCACTTCTGCGCTCGGCCCTTCCGGCTGGCTGGTTTATTGCTGATAAATCTG
GAGCCGGTGAGCGTGGGTCTCGCGGTATCATTGCAGCACTGGGGCCAGATGGTAAGCCCTCCCGTATCGT
AGTTATCTACACGACGGGGAGTCAGGCAACTATGGATGAACGAAATAGACAGATCGCTGAGATAGGTGCC
TCACTGATTAAGCATTGGTAACTGTCAGACCAAGTTTACTCATATATACTTTAGATTGATTTAAAACTTC
ATTTTTAATTTAAAAGGATCTAGGTGAAGATCCTTTTTGATAATCTCATGACCAAAATCCCTTAACGTGA
GTTTTCGTTCCACTGAGCGTCAGACCCCGTAGAAAAGATCAAAGGATCTTCTTGAGATCCTTTTTTTCTG
CGCGTAATCTGCTGCTTGCAAACAAAAAAACCACCGCTACCAGCGGTGGTTTGTTTGCCGGATCAAGAGC
TACCAACTCTTTTTCCGAAGGTAACTGGCTTCAGCAGAGCGCAGATACCAAATACTGTCCTTCTAGTGTA
GCCGTAGTTAGGCCACCACTTCAAGAACTCTGTAGCACCGCCTACATACCTCGCTCTGCTAATCCTGTTA
CCAGTGGCTGCTGCCAGTGGCGATAAGTCGTGTCTTACCGGGTTGGACTCAAGACGATAGTTACCGGATA
AGGCGCAGCGGTCGGGCTGAACGGGGGGTTCGTGCACACAGCCCAGCTTGGAGCGAACGACCTACACCGA
ACTGAGATACCTACAGCGTGAGCTATGAGAAAGCGCCACGCTTCCCGAAGGGAGAAAGGCGGACAGGTAT
CCGGTAAGCGGCAGGGTCGGAACAGGAGAGCGCACGAGGGAGCTTCCAGGGGGAAACGCCTGGTATCTTT
ATAGTCCTGTCGGGTTTCGCCACCTCTGACTTGAGCGTCGATTTTTGTGATGCTCGTCAGGGGGGCGGAG
CCTATGGAAAAACGCCAGCAACGCGGCCTTTTTACGGTTCCTGGCCTTTTGCTGGCCTTTTGCTCACATG
TTCTTTCCTGCGTTATCCCCTGATTCTGTGGATAACCGTATTACCGCCTTTGAGTGAGCTGATACCGCTC
GCCGCAGCCGAACGACCGAGCGCAGCGAGTCAGTGAGCGAGGAAGCGGAAGAGCGCCTGATGCGGTATTT
TCTCCTTACGCATCTGTGCGGTATTTCACACCGCATAAATTCCGACACCATCGAATGGCGCAAAACCTTT
CGCGGTATGGCATGATAGCGCCCGGAAGAGAGTCAATTCAGGGTGGTGAATGTGAAACCAGTAACGTTAT
ACGATGTCGCAGAGTATGCCGGTGTCTCTTATCAGACCGTTTCCCGCGTGGTGAACCAGGCCAGCCACGT
TTCTGCGAAAACGCGGGAAAAAGTGGAAGCGGCGATGGCGGAGCTGAATTACATTCCCAACCGCGTGGCA
CAACAACTGGCGGGCAAACAGTCGTTGCTGATTGGCGTTGCCACCTCCAGTCTGGCCCTGCACGCGCCGT
CGCAAATTGTCGCGGCGATTAAATCTCGCGCCGATCAACTGGGTGCCAGCGTGGTGGTGTCGATGGTAGA
ACGAAGCGGCGTCGAAGCCTGTAAAGCGGCGGTGCACAATCTTCTCGCGCAACGCGTCAGTGGGCTGATC
ATTAACTATCCGCTGGATGACCAGGATGCCATTGCTGTGGAAGCTGCCTGCACTAATGTTCCGGCGTTAT
TTCTTGATGTCTCTGACCAGACACCCATCAACAGTATTATTTTCTCCCATGAAGACGGTACGCGACTGGG
CGTGGAGCATCTGGTCGCATTGGGTCACCAGCAAATCGCGCTGTTAGCGGGCCCATTAAGTTCTGTCTCG
GCGCGTCTGCGTCTGGCTGGCTGGCATAAATATCTCACTCGCAATCAAATTCAGCCGATAGCGGAACGGG
AAGGCGACTGGAGTGCCATGTCCGGTTTTCAACAAACCATGCAAATGCTGAATGAGGGCATCGTTCCCAC
TGCGATGCTGGTTGCCAACGATCAGATGGCGCTGGGCGCAATGCGCGCCATTACCGAGTCCGGGCTGCGC
GTTGGTGCGGATATCTCGGTAGTGGGATACGACGATACCGAAGACAGCTCATGTTATATCCCGCCGTTAA
CCACCATCAAACAGGATTTTCGCCTGCTGGGGCAAACCAGCGTGGACCGCTTGCTGCAACTCTCTCAGGG
CCAGGCGGTGAAGGGCAATCAGCTGTTGCCCGTCTCACTGGTGAAAAGAAAAACCACGCTAGCGCCCAAT
ACGCAAACCGCCTCTCCCCGCGCGTTGGCCGATTCATTAATGCAGCTGGCACGACAGGTTTCCCGACTGG
AAAGCGGGCAGTGAGCGCAACGCAATTAATGTAAGTTAGCTCACTCATTAGGCACCCCAGGCTTTACACT
TTATGCTTCCGGCTCGTATGTTGTGTGGAATTGTGAGCGGATAACAATTTCACACAGGAAACAGCTATGA
CCATGATTACGGATTCACTGGCCGTCGTTTTACAACGTCGTGACTGGGAAAACCCTGGCGTTACCCAACT
TAATCGCCTTGCAGCACATCCCCCTTTCGCCAGCTGGCGTAATAGCGAAGAGGCCCGCACCGATCGCCCT
TCCCAACAGTTGCGCAGCCTGAATGGCGAATGGCGCTTTGCCTGGTTTCCGGCACCAGAAGCGGTGCCGG
AAAGCTGGCTGGAGTGCGATCTTCCTGAGGCCGATACTGTCGTCGTCCCCTCAAACTGGCAGATGCACGG
TTACGATGCGCCCATCTACACCAACGTGACCTATCCCATTACGGTCAATCCGCCGTTTGTTCCCACGGAG
AATCCGACGGGTTGTTACTCGCTCACATTTAATGTTGATGAAAGCTGGCTACAGGAAGGCCAGACGCGAA
TTATTTTTGATGGCGTTGGAATTAGCTTATCGACTGCACGGTGCACCAATGCTTCTGGCGTCAGGCAGCC
ATCGGAAGCTGTGGTATGGCTGTGCAGGTCGTAAAT
Features (pLannotate 1.2.2; 17 found; start..end, strand, type, name):
    100..128     +  promoter       tac promoter: strong E. coli promoter; hybrid between the trp and lac UV5 promoters
    136..152     +  protein_bind   lac operator: The lac repressor binds to the lac operator to inhibit transcription in E. coli. This inhibition can be relieved by adding lactose or isopropyl-β-D-thiogalactopyranoside (IPTG). lac repressor encoded by lacI
    175..828     +  CDS            GST26_SCHJA: Experimental evidence at protein level: Swiss-Prot protein existence level 1. GST isoenzymes appear to play a central role in the parasite detoxification system. Other functions are also suspected including a role in increasing the solubility of haematin in the parasite gut. From Schistosoma japonicum (Blood fluke).
    868..1860    +  CDS            Ubxn2b: UBX2B_MOUSE - Experimental evidence at protein level: Swiss-Prot protein existence level 1. Adapter protein required for Golgi and endoplasmic reticulum biogenesis. Involved in Golgi and endoplasmic reticulum maintenance during interphase and in their reassembly at the end of mitosis. The complex formed with VCP has membrane fusion activity; membrane fusion activity requires USO1-GOLGA2 tethering and BET1L. VCPIP1 is also required, but not its deubiquitinating activity. Together with NSFL1C/p47, regulates the centrosomal levels of kinase AURKA/Aurora A during mitotic progression by promoting A
   1920..1959    +  CDS            rop (fragment): Rop protein, which maintains plasmids at low copy number; rop
   2061..2101    +  misc_feature   bom (fragment): basis of mobility region from pBR322
   2206..2310    +  promoter       AmpR promoter: bla
   2311..3171    +  CDS            AmpR: β-lactamase; bla; confers resistance to ampicillin, carbenicillin, and related antibiotics
   3342..3930    +  rep_origin     ori: high-copy-number ColE1/pMB1/pBR322/pUC origin of replication
   4116..4167    -  misc_feature   bom (fragment): basis of mobility region from pBR322
   4174..4251    +  promoter       lacI promoter: lacI
   4252..5334    +  CDS            lacI: lac repressor; lacI; The lac repressor binds to the lac operator to inhibit transcription in E. coli. This inhibition can be relieved by adding lactose or isopropyl-β-D-thiogalactopyranoside (IPTG).
   5347..5368    +  protein_bind   CAP binding site: CAP binding activates transcription in the presence of cAMP. E. coli catabolite activator protein
   5383..5413    +  promoter       lac promoter: promoter for the E. coli lac operon
   5421..5437    +  protein_bind   lac operator: The lac repressor binds to the lac operator to inhibit transcription in E. coli. This inhibition can be relieved by adding lactose or isopropyl-β-D-thiogalactopyranoside (IPTG). lac repressor encoded by lacI
   5457..5630    +  CDS            lacZα: LacZα fragment of β-galactosidase; lacZ fragment
   5894..24      -  CDS            yciV (fragment) (across the origin): RNAAM_ECOLI - Also known as trpH From Escherichia coli (strain K12).
