[The description below was written by a language model from this plasmid's Addgene catalogue record and pLannotate feature annotations shown in this document.]
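Description:
pGEX-6P-1 p37 deltaUBX is a bacterial expression plasmid built on the pGEX-6P-1 backbone for producing a GST-tagged, truncated form of mouse p37 (Ubxn2b/UBXN2B) in E. coli. It replicates from a ColE1/pMB1-type origin, which the catalogue lists as low copy, and is selected with ampicillin through the bla (AmpR) gene. The two annotated 5,986 nt sequence records (depositor and sequencing-derived) show the same feature order, differing in their start coordinate and in whether the lacI promoter is called as wild type or the stronger lacIq variant.

Expression is driven by the hybrid tac promoter followed by a lac operator. The plasmid carries its own lacI repressor gene, so transcription stays repressed until induced with IPTG. The open reading frame begins with Schistosoma japonicum glutathione S-transferase, followed by a PreScission protease recognition site supplied by the backbone and then the p37 insert, which was cloned into a BamHI site that is retained on both sides. GST allows affinity capture on glutathione resin, and protease cleavage can release p37 from the tag.

The deletion of residues 251–331 is achieved by a stop codon placed after amino acid 250, not by removing the DNA. This explains why the annotated Ubxn2b match still spans roughly the full-length coding region. The translated protein therefore lacks the C-terminal UBX domain, the module through which such adapters typically bind the p97/VCP AAA-ATPase. The associated work concerns p97-mediated disassembly in PP1 holoenzyme formation, so the construct is suited to making recombinant p37 for testing the UBX domain's contribution in vitro. Remaining lac promoter/lacZα, rop, bom and yciV fragments are backbone remnants.
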