Addgene plasmid #113504: pGEX-6P-1 p37 deltaUBX
Purpose: Bacterial expression of GST-tagged p37 lacking the UBX domain
Depositing lab: Hemmo Meyer. Depositing organization: Universitaet Duisburg-Essen. Publication: Ubiquitin-Independent Disassembly by a p97 AAA-ATPase Complex Drives PP1 Holoenzyme Formation. Weith M, Seiler J, van den Boom J, Kracht M, Hulsmann J, Primorac I, Del Pino Garcia J, Kaschani F, Kaiser M, Musacchio A, Bollen M, Meyer H. Mol Cell. 2018 Oct 11. pii: S1097-2765(18)30791-3. doi: 10.1016/j.molcel.2018.09.020. PubMed 30344098.
Backbone
  Vector backbone: pGEX-6P-1
  Vector type: Bacterial Expression
Growth in bacteria
  Bacterial resistance: Ampicillin, 100 μg/mL
  Growth temperature: 37°C
  Growth strain: DH5alpha
  Copy number: Low Copy
Gene/Insert
  Gene/Insert name: p37 (alt name: UBXN2B)
  Species: M. musculus (mouse)
  Mutation: delta 251-331 (stop codon behind AA250)
  Entrez Gene: Ubxn2b (a.k.a. 3110003A22Rik, 6430407D20Rik, AI451665, p37)
  Tag / fusion protein: GST-PreScission protease site (N terminal on backbone)
  Cloning method: Restriction Enzyme; 5′ cloning site BamHI (not destroyed); 3′ cloning site BamHI (not destroyed)
Terms and licenses: Academic/Nonprofit Terms; Industry Terms: Not Available to Industry
How to cite: pGEX-6P-1 p37 deltaUBX was a gift from Hemmo Meyer (Addgene plasmid # 113504 ; http://n2t.net/addgene:113504 ; RRID:Addgene_113504)
